>Addgene plasmid #98247 | UKNP3.2.2 | depositor full sequence | sequence record 180107 | UKNP3.2.2 sequence 6820 bps
CACCATGGGTTGCTCTTTCTCTATCTTCCTCCTTGCCCTGTTCTCTTGTTTGATCCATCCAGCAGCCAGT
TTAGAGTGGCGGAATACGTCCGGCCTCTATGTCCTTACCAACGACTGTCCCAATAGCAGTATTGTGTACG
AGGCTGACGACGTTATCCTGCACACACCCGGCTGTATACCCTGTGTTCAGGACGGCAACATATCTAGGTG
CTGGACCCCAGTGACACCTACAGTGGCGGTCAGGTACGTCGGAGCAGCCACCGCTTCGGTACGCAGTCAT
GTGGATCTGTTAGTGGGCGCGGCCACGATGTGCTCTGCGCTCTATGTAGGTGACATGTGCGGGGCCGTCT
TCCTCGTGGGACAAGCCTTCACATTCAGACCTCGTCGCCATCAAACGGTCCAGACCTGTAACTGCTCACT
GTACCCAGGCCATCTTTCAGGACATCGAATGGCTTGGGATATGATGATGAATTGGTCCCCCGCCGTGGGT
ATGGTGGTAGCACACGTCCTGCGTCTGCCCCAGACCTTATTCGACATATTGGCCGGGGCCCATTGGGGCA
TCTTGGCGGGTCTCGCCTATTATTCCATGCAGGGCAACTGGGCCAAGGTTGGTATCATCCTGGTTATGTT
TTCCGGGGTCGATGCCGTTACGTACATCACTGGTGGCACTGCAGCTCGTGGGGCCCATGGGCTTGCTAGC
TTATTCAGTCCGGGCGCCAGCCAGCGCCTGGAGCTGATCAACACCAATGGCTCGTGGCACATCAACAGGA
CTGCCCTCAACTGCAATGAGTCCATAAACACAGGGTTCTTAGCTGGGTTGTTTTATTATCATAAGTTCAA
CTCTACTGGATGTCCCCAAAGGCTCAGCAGCTGCAAGCCCATCACTTTCTTCAGGCAGGGGTGGGGCCCC
TTGACAGATGCCAACATCACCGGCCCTTCTGATGACAAACCGTACTGCTGGCACTACGCACCTAGACCTT
GTGACACTGTTAAAGCGGCAACTGTCTGCGGTCCTGTGTACTGCTTCACACCATCGCCAGTGGTTGTAGG
CACTACTGATCCTAAGGGCGCTCCAACCTATAACTGGGGCGAGAATGAGACAGACGTGTTCCTGCTGAAG
TCCTTGCGGCCTCCTAGTGGTCGGTGGTTTGGGTGCACGTGGATGAACTCCACGGGGTTTGTCAAGACGT
GCGGAGGTCCCCCTTGTGACATCTATGGGGGTGGGGGGAGATCCACCAATGGTTCAGACCTCTTCTGCCC
CACCGACTGCTTCAGGAAACATCCTGAGGCCACATACAGCCGGTGCGGCTCGGGGCCCTGGTTGACACCT
CGATGCATGGTCGACTATCCATACCGGCTTTGGCATTACCCATGTACAGTCAATTTTACACTGTTCAAGG
TGAGGATGTTTGTGGGTGGGTTTGAGCATCGGTTTACCGCCGCTTGCAACTGGACTAGGGGGGAGCGCTG
CGATATCGAGGATCGTGACCGCAGCGAGCAACATCCCCTGCTGCATTCAACAACTGAGCTTGCCATACTG
CCTTGCTCTTTCACGCCCATGCCCGCATTGTCAACAGGGTTAATACACCTCCACCAAAACATCGTGGATG
TCCAATACCTTTATGGCGTTGGATCTGGCATGGTGGGATGGGCGTTGAAATGGGAATTTGTCATCCTCGT
TTTCCTCCTCCTAGCAGATGCACGCGTGTGCGTTGCCCTTTGGTTGATGCTGATGATATCACAGGCAGAA
GCATAATTGGAAGCCGAATTCTGCAGATATCCAGCACAGTGGCGGCCGCTCGAGTCTAGAGGGCCCGTTT
AAACCCGCTGATCAGCCTCGACTGTGCCTTCTAGTTGCCAGCCATCTGTTGTTTGCCCCTCCCCCGTGCC
TTCCTTGACCCTGGAAGGTGCCACTCCCACTGTCCTTTCCTAATAAAATGAGGAAATTGCATCGCATTGT
CTGAGTAGGTGTCATTCTATTCTGGGGGGTGGGGTGGGGCAGGACAGCAAGGGGGAGGATTGGGAAGACA
ATAGCAGGCATGCTGGGGATGCGGTGGGCTCTATGGCTTCTGAGGCGGAAAGAACCAGTGGCGGTAATAC
GGTTATCCACAGAATCAGGGGATAACGCAGGAAAGAACATGTGAGCAAAAGGCCAGCAAAAGGCCAGGAA
CCGTAAAAAGGCCGCGTTGCTGGCGTTTTTCCATAGGCTCCGCCCCCCTGACGAGCATCACAAAAATCGA
CGCTCAAGTCAGAGGTGGCGAAACCCGACAGGACTATAAAGATACCAGGCGTTTCCCCCTGGAAGCTCCC
TCGTGCGCTCTCCTGTTCCGACCCTGCCGCTTACCGGATACCTGTCCGCCTTTCTCCCTTCGGGAAGCGT
GGCGCTTTCTCATAGCTCACGCTGTAGGTATCTCAGTTCGGTGTAGGTCGTTCGCTCCAAGCTGGGCTGT
GTGCACGAACCCCCCGTTCAGCCCGACCGCTGCGCCTTATCCGGTAACTATCGTCTTGAGTCCAACCCGG
TAAGACACGACTTATCGCCACTGGCAGCAGCCACTGGTAACAGGATTAGCAGAGCGAGGTATGTAGGCGG
TGCTACAGAGTTCTTGAAGTGGTGGCCTAACTACGGCTACACTAGAAGGACAGTATTTGGTATCTGCGCT
CTGCTGAAGCCAGTTACCTTCGGAAAAAGAGTTGGTAGCTCTTGATCCGGCAAACAAACCACCGCTGGTA
GCGGTGGTTTTTTTGTTTGCAAGCAGCAGATTACGCGCAGAAAAAAAGGATCTCAAGAAGATCCTTTGAT
CTTTTCTACGGGGTCTGACGCTCAGTGGAACGAAAACTCACGTTAAGGGATTTTGGTCATGAGATTATCA
AAAAGGATCTTCACCTAGATCCTTTTAAATTAAAAATGAAGTTTTAAATCAATCTAAAGTATATATGAGT
AACCTGAGGCTATGGCAGGGCCTGCCGCCCCGACGTTGGCTGCGAGCCCTGGGCCTTCACCCGAACTTGG
GGGGTGGGGTGGGGAAAAGGAAGAAACGCGGGCGTATTGGCCCCAATGGGGTCTCGGTGGGGTATCGACA
GAGTGCCAGCCCTGGGACCGAACCCCGCGTTTATGAACAAACGACCCAACACCGTGCGTTTTATTCTGTC
TTTTTATTGCCGTCATAGCGCGGGTTCCTTCCGGTATTGTCTCCTTCCGTGTTTCAGTTAGCCTCCCCCT
AGGGTGGGCGAAGAACTCCAGCATGAGATCCCCGCGCTGGAGGATCATCCAGCCGGCGTCCCGGAAAACG
ATTCCGAAGCCCAACCTTTCATAGAAGGCGGCGGTGGAATCGAAATCTCGTGATGGCAGGTTGGGCGTCG
CTTGGTCGGTCATTTCGAACCCCAGAGTCCCGCTCAGAAGAACTCGTCAAGAAGGCGATAGAAGGCGATG
CGCTGCGAATCGGGAGCGGCGATACCGTAAAGCACGAGGAAGCGGTCAGCCCATTCGCCGCCAAGCTCTT
CAGCAATATCACGGGTAGCCAACGCTATGTCCTGATAGCGGTCCGCCACACCCAGCCGGCCACAGTCGAT
GAATCCAGAAAAGCGGCCATTTTCCACCATGATATTCGGCAAGCAGGCATCGCCATGGGTCACGACGAGA
TCCTCGCCGTCGGGCATGCTCGCCTTGAGCCTGGCGAACAGTTCGGCTGGCGCGAGCCCCTGATGCTCTT
GATCATCCTGATCGACAAGACCGGCTTCCATCCGAGTACGTGCTCGCTCGATGCGATGTTTCGCTTGGTG
GTCGAATGGGCAGGTAGCCGGATCAAGCGTATGCAGCCGCCGCATTGCATCAGCCATGATGGATACTTTC
TCGGCAGGAGCAAGGTGAGATGACAGGAGATCCTGCCCCGGCACTTCGCCCAATAGCAGCCAGTCCCTTC
CCGCTTCAGTGACAACGTCGAGCACAGCTGCGCAAGGAACGCCCGTCGTGGCCAGCCACGATAGCCGCGC
TGCCTCGTCTTGCAGTTCATTCAGGGCACCGGACAGGTCGGTCTTGACAAAAAGAACCGGGCGCCCCTGC
GCTGACAGCCGGAACACGGCGGCATCAGAGCAGCCGATTGTCTGTTGTGCCCAGTCATAGCCGAATAGCC
TCTCCACCCAAGCGGCCGGAGAACCTGCGTGCAATCCATCTTGTTCAATCATGCGAAACGATCCTCATCC
TGTCTCTTGATCGATCTTTGCAAAAGCCTAGGCCTCCAAAAAAGCCTCCTCACTACTTCTGGAATAGCTC
AGAGGCCGAGGCGGCCTCGGCCTCTGCATAAATAAAAAAAATTAGTCAGCCATGGGGCGGAGAATGGGCG
GAACTGGGCGGAGTTAGGGGCGGGATGGGCGGAGTTAGGGGCGGGACTATGGTTGCTGACTAATTGAGAT
GCATGCTTTGCATACTTCTGCCTGCTGGGGAGCCTGGGGACTTTCCACACCTGGTTGCTGACTAATTGAG
ATGCATGCTTTGCATACTTCTGCCTGCTGGGGAGCCTGGGGACTTTCCACACCCTAACTGACACACATTC
CACAGCTGGTTCTTTCCGCCTCAGGACTCTTCCTTTTTCAATAAATCAATCTAAAGTATATATGAGTAAA
CTTGGTCTGACAGTTACCAATGCTTAATCAGTGAGGCACCTATCTCAGCGATCTGTCTATTTCGTTCATC
CATAGTTGCCTGACTCCCCGTCGTGTAGATAACTACGATACGGGAGGGCTTACCATCTGGCCCCAGTGCT
GCAATGATACCGCGAGACCCACGCTCACCGGCTCCAGATTTATCAGCAATAAACCAGCCAGCCGGAAGGG
CCGAGCGCAGAAGTGGTCCTGCAACTTTATCCGCCTCCATCCAGTCTATTAATTGTTGCCGGGAAGCTAG
AGTAAGTAGTTCGCCAGTTAATAGTTTGCGCAACGTTGTTGCCATTGCTACAGGCATCGTGGTGTCACGC
TCGTCGTTTGGTATGGCTTCATTCAGCTCCGGTTCCCAACGATCAAGGCGAGTTACATGATCCCCCATGT
TGTGCAAAAAAGCGGTTAGCTCCTTCGGTCCTCCGATCGTTGTCAGAAGTAAGTTGGCCGCAGTGTTATC
ACTCATGGTTATGGCAGCACTGCATAATTCTCTTACTGTCATGCCATCCGTAAGATGCTTTTCTGTGACT
GGTGAGTACTCAACCAAGTCATTCTGAGAATAGTGTATGCGGCGACCGAGTTGCTCTTGCCCGGCGTCAA
TACGGGATAATACCGCGCCACATAGCAGAACTTTAAAAGTGCTCATCATTGGAAAACGTTCTTCGGGGCG
AAAACTCTCAAGGATCTTACCGCTGTTGAGATCCAGTTCGATGTAACCCACTCGTGCACCCAACTGATCT
TCAGCATCTTTTACTTTCACCAGCGTTTCTGGGTGAGCAAAAACAGGAAGGCAAAATGCCGCAAAAAAGG
GAATAAGGGCGACACGGAAATGTTGAATACTCATACTCTTCCTTTTTCAATATTATTGAAGCATTTATCA
GGGTTATTGTCTCATGAGCGGATACATATTTGAATGTATTTAGAAAAATAAACAAATAGGGGTTCCGCGC
ACATTTCCCCGAAAAGTGCCACCTG
[124 nt withheld, positions 5626-5749]
C
[91 nt withheld, positions 5751-5841]
A
[49 nt withheld, positions 5843-5891]
CCTTTGACGTTGGAGTCCACGTTCTTT
[37 nt withheld, positions 5919-5955]
ACCCTATCTCGGTCTATTCTTTTGATTTATAAGGGATTTTGCCGATTTCGGCCTATTGGTTAAAAAATGA
GCTGATTTAACAAAAATTTAACGCGAATTTTAACAAAATATTAACGCTTACAATTTACGCGCGCGTTGAC
ATTGATTATTGACTAGTTATTAATAGTAATCAATTACGGGGTCATTAGTTCATAGCCCATATATGGAGTT
CCGCGTTACATAACTTACGGTAAATGGCCCGCCTGGCTGACCGCCCAACGACCCCCGCCCATTGACGTCA
ATAATGACGTATGTTCCCATAGTAACGCCAATAGGGACTTTCCATTGACGTCAATGGGTGGACTATTTAC
GGTAAACTGCCCACTTGGCAGTACATCAAGTGTATCATATGCCAAGTACGCCCCCTATTGACGTCAATGA
CGGTAAATGGCCCGCCTGGCATTATGCCCAGTACATGACCTTATGGGACTTTCCTACTTGGCAGTACATC
TACGTATTAGTCATCGCTATTACCATGGTGATGCGGTTTTGGCAGTACATCAATGGGCGTGGATAGCGGT
TTGACTCACGGGGATTTCCAAGTCTCCACCCCATTGACGTCAATGGGAGTTTGTTTTGGCACCAAAATCA
ACGGGACTTTCCAAAATGTCGTAACAACTCCGCCCCATTGACGCAAATGGGCGGTAGGCGTGTACGGTGG
GAGGTCTATATAAGCAGAGCTCTCTGGCTAACTAGAGAACCCACTGCTTACTGGCTTATCGAAATTAATA
CGACTCACTATAGGGAGACCCAAGCTGGCTAGCGTTTAAACTTAAGCTTGGTACCGAGCTCGGATCCACT
AGTCCAGTGTGGTGGAATTCGGCTT
Features (pLannotate 1.2.2; 17 found; start..end, strand, type, name):
      8..1762    +  CDS            POLG_HCVGL (fragment): Experimental evidence at protein level: Swiss-Prot protein existence level 1. [Protease NS2]: Cysteine protease required for the proteolytic auto-cleavage between the non-structural proteins NS2 and NS3 (By similarity). The N-terminus of NS3 is required for the function of NS2 protease (active region NS2-3) (By similarity). Promotes the initiation of viral particle assembly by mediating the interaction between structural and non-structural proteins (By similarity). From Hepatitis C virus (isolate Glasgow) (HCV).
   1842..2066    +  polyA_signal   bGH poly(A) signal: bovine growth hormone polyadenylation signal
   2070..2088    +  promoter       SV40 promoter (fragment): SV40 enhancer and early promoter
   2198..2786    -  rep_origin     ori: high-copy-number ColE1/pMB1/pBR322/pUC origin of replication
   3008..3024    +  polyA_signal   bGH poly(A) signal (fragment): bovine growth hormone polyadenylation signal
   3115..3162    -  polyA_signal   HSV TK poly(A) signal: herpes simplex virus thymidine kinase polyadenylation signal (Cole and Stacy, 1985)
   3221..3373    -  CDS            ble (fragment): BLE_KLEPN - Experimental evidence at protein level: Swiss-Prot protein existence level 1. Binding protein with a strong affinity to the bleomycin family of antibiotics. Binds to CL990; an antimitotic-antibiotic compound. From Klebsiella pneumoniae.
   3394..4182    -  CDS            NeoR/KanR: aminoglycoside phosphotransferase confers resistance to neomycin, kanamycin, and G418 (Geneticin®)
   4217..4574    -  promoter       SV40 promoter: SV40 enhancer and early promoter
   4576..4593    -  promoter       AmpR promoter (fragment): bla
   4634..5494    -  CDS            AmpR: β-lactamase; bla; confers resistance to ampicillin, carbenicillin, and related antibiotics
   5495..5599    -  promoter       AmpR promoter: bla
   5626..6054    +  rep_origin     f1 ori (sequence partly withheld): f1 bacteriophage origin of replication; arrow indicates direction of (+) strand synthesis
   6093..6472    +  enhancer       CMV enhancer: human cytomegalovirus immediate early enhancer
   6473..6676    +  promoter       CMV promoter: human cytomegalovirus (CMV) immediate early promoter
   6672..6705    +  LTR            5' LTR (truncated) (fragment): truncated 5' long terminal repeat (LTR) from HIV-1
   6721..6739    +  promoter       T7 promoter: promoter for bacteriophage T7 RNA polymerase
