>Addgene plasmid #98247 | UKNP3.2.2 | addgene full sequence | sequence record 189987 | Addgene NGS Result
CATGGGTTGCTCTTTCTCTATCTTCCTCCTTGCCCTGTTCTCTTGTTTGATCCATCCAGCAGCCAGTTTA
GAGTGGCGGAATACGTCCGGCCTCTATGTCCTTACCAACGACTGTCCCAATAGCAGTATTGTGTACGAGG
CTGACGACGTTATCCTGCACACACCCGGCTGTATACCCTGTGTTCAGGACGGCAACATATCTAGGTGCTG
GACCCCAGTGACACCTACAGTGGCGGTCAGGTACGTCGGAGCAGCCACCGCTTCGGTACGCAGTCATGTG
GATCTGTTAGTGGGCGCGGCCACGATGTGCTCTGCGCTCTATGTAGGTGACATGTGCGGGGCCGTCTTCC
TCGTGGGACAAGCCTTCACATTCAGACCTCGTCGCCATCAAACGGTCCAGACCTGTAACTGCTCACTGTA
CCCAGGCCATCTTTCAGGACATCGAATGGCTTGGGATATGATGATGAATTGGTCCCCCGCCGTGGGTATG
GTGGTAGCACACGTCCTGCGTCTGCCCCAGACCTTATTCGACATATTGGCCGGGGCCCATTGGGGCATCT
TGGCGGGTCTCGCCTATTATTCCATGCAGGGCAACTGGGCCAAGGTTGGTATCATCCTGGTTATGTTTTC
CGGGGTCGATGCCGTTACGTACATCACTGGTGGCACTGCAGCTCGTGGGGCCCATGGGCTTGCTAGCTTA
TTCAGTCCGGGCGCCAGCCAGCGCCTGGAGCTGATCAACACCAATGGCTCGTGGCACATCAACAGGACTG
CCCTCAACTGCAATGAGTCCATAAACACAGGGTTCTTAGCTGGGTTGTTTTATTATCATAAGTTCAACTC
TACTGGATGTCCCCAAAGGCTCAGCAGCTGCAAGCCCATCACTTTCTTCAGGCAGGGGTGGGGCCCCTTG
ACAGATGCCAACATCACCGGCCCTTCTGATGACAAACCGTACTGCTGGCACTACGCACCTAGACCTTGTG
ACACTGTTAAAGCGGCAACTGTCTGCGGTCCTGTGTACTGCTTCACACCATCGCCAGTGGTTGTAGGCAC
TACTGATCCTAAGGGCGCTCCAACCTATAACTGGGGCGAGAATGAGACAGACGTGTTCCTGCTGAAGTCC
TTGCGGCCTCCTAGTGGTCGGTGGTTTGGGTGCACGTGGATGAACTCCACGGGGTTTGTCAAGACGTGCG
GAGGTCCCCCTTGTGACATCTATGGGGGTGGGGGGAGATCCACCAATGGTTCAGACCTCTTCTGCCCCAC
CGACTGCTTCAGGAAACATCCTGAGGCCACATACAGCCGGTGCGGCTCGGGGCCCTGGTTGACACCTCGA
TGCATGGTCGACTATCCATACCGGCTTTGGCATTACCCATGTACAGTCAATTTTACACTGTTCAAGGTGA
GGATGTTTGTGGGTGGGTTTGAGCATCGGTTTACCGCCGCTTGCAACTGGACTAGGGGGGAGCGCTGCGA
TATCGAGGATCGTGACCGCAGCGAGCAACATCCCCTGCTGCATTCAACAACTGAGCTTGCCATACTGCCT
TGCTCTTTCACGCCCATGCCCGCATTGTCAACAGGGTTAATACACCTCCACCAAAACATCGTGGATGTCC
AATACCTTTATGGCGTTGGATCTGGCATGGTGGGATGGGCGTTGAAATGGGAATTTGTCATCCTCGTTTT
CCTCCTCCTAGCAGATGCACGCGTGTGCGTTGCCCTTTGGTTGATGCTGATGATATCACAGGCAGAAGCA
TAATTGGAAGCCGAATTCTGCAGATATCCAGCACAGTGGCGGCCGCTCGAGTCTAGAGGGCCCGTTTAAA
CCCGCTGATCAGCCTCGACTGTGCCTTCTAGTTGCCAGCCATCTGTTGTTTGCCCCTCCCCCGTGCCTTC
CTTGACCCTGGAAGGTGCCACTCCCACTGTCCTTTCCTAATAAAATGAGGAAATTGCATCGCATTGTCTG
AGTAGGTGTCATTCTATTCTGGGGGGTGGGGTGGGGCAGGACAGCAAGGGGGAGGATTGGGAAGACAATA
GCAGGCATGCTGGGGATGCGGTGGGCTCTATGGCTTCTGAGGCGGAAAGAACCAGTGGCGGTAATACGGT
TATCCACAGAATCAGGGGATAACGCAGGAAAGAACATGTGAGCAAAAGGCCAGCAAAAGGCCAGGAACCG
TAAAAAGGCCGCGTTGCTGGCGTTTTTCCATAGGCTCCGCCCCCCTGACGAGCATCACAAAAATCGACGC
TCAAGTCAGAGGTGGCGAAACCCGACAGGACTATAAAGATACCAGGCGTTTCCCCCTGGAAGCTCCCTCG
TGCGCTCTCCTGTTCCGACCCTGCCGCTTACCGGATACCTGTCCGCCTTTCTCCCTTCGGGAAGCGTGGC
GCTTTCTCATAGCTCACGCTGTAGGTATCTCAGTTCGGTGTAGGTCGTTCGCTCCAAGCTGGGCTGTGTG
CACGAACCCCCCGTTCAGCCCGACCGCTGCGCCTTATCCGGTAACTATCGTCTTGAGTCCAACCCGGTAA
GACACGACTTATCGCCACTGGCAGCAGCCACTGGTAACAGGATTAGCAGAGCGAGGTATGTAGGCGGTGC
TACAGAGTTCTTGAAGTGGTGGCCTAACTACGGCTACACTAGAAGAACAGTATTTGGTATCTGCGCTCTG
CTGAAGCCAGTTACCTTCGGAAAAAGAGTTGGTAGCTCTTGATCCGGCAAACAAACCACCGCTGGTAGCG
GTGGTTTTTTTGTTTGCAAGCAGCAGATTACGCGCAGAAAAAAAGGATCTCAAGAAGATCCTTTGATCTT
TTCTACGGGGTCTGACGCTCAGTGGAACGAAAACTCACGTTAAGGGATTTTGGTCATGAGATTATCAAAA
AGGATCTTCACCTAGATCCTTTTAAATTAAAAATGAAGTTTTAAATCAATCTAAAGTATATATGAGTAAC
CTGAGGCTATGGCAGGGCCTGCCGCCCCGACGTTGGCTGCGAGCCCTGGGCCTTCACCCGAACTTGGGGG
GTGGGGTGGGGAAAAGGAAGAAACGCGGGCGTATTGGCCCCAATGGGGTCTCGGTGGGGTATCGACAGAG
TGCCAGCCCTGGGACCGAACCCCGCGTTTATGAACAAACGACCCAACACCGTGCGTTTTATTCTGTCTTT
TTATTGCCGTCATAGCGCGGGTTCCTTCCGGTATTGTCTCCTTCCGTGTTTCAGTTAGCCTCCCCCTAGG
GTGGGCGAAGAACTCCAGCATGAGATCCCCGCGCTGGAGGATCATCCAGCCGGCGTCCCGGAAAACGATT
CCGAAGCCCAACCTTTCATAGAAGGCGGCGGTGGAATCGAAATCTCGTGATGGCAGGTTGGGCGTCGCTT
GGTCGGTCATTTCGAACCCCAGAGTCCCGCTCAGAAGAACTCGTCAAGAAGGCGATAGAAGGCGATGCGC
TGCGAATCGGGAGCGGCGATACCGTAAAGCACGAGGAAGCGGTCAGCCCATTCGCCGCCAAGCTCTTCAG
CAATATCACGGGTAGCCAACGCTATGTCCTGATAGCGGTCCGCCACACCCAGCCGGCCACAGTCGATGAA
TCCAGAAAAGCGGCCATTTTCCACCATGATATTCGGCAAGCAGGCATCGCCATGGGTCACGACGAGATCC
TCGCCGTCGGGCATGCTCGCCTTGAGCCTGGCGAACAGTTCGGCTGGCGCGAGCCCCTGATGCTCTTCGT
CCAGATCATCCTGATCGACAAGACCGGCTTCCATCCGAGTACGTGCTCGCTCGATGCGATGTTTCGCTTG
GTGGTCGAATGGGCAGGTAGCCGGATCAAGCGTATGCAGCCGCCGCATTGCATCAGCCATGATGGATACT
TTCTCGGCAGGAGCAAGGTGAGATGACAGGAGATCCTGCCCCGGCACTTCGCCCAATAGCAGCCAGTCCC
TTCCCGCTTCAGTGACAACGTCGAGCACAGCTGCGCAAGGAACGCCCGTCGTGGCCAGCCACGATAGCCG
CGCTGCCTCGTCTTGCAGTTCATTCAGGGCACCGGACAGGTCGGTCTTGACAAAAAGAACCGGGCGCCCC
TGCGCTGACAGCCGGAACACGGCGGCATCAGAGCAGCCGATTGTCTGTTGTGCCCAGTCATAGCCGAATA
GCCTCTCCACCCAAGCGGCCGGAGAACCTGCGTGCAATCCATCTTGTTCAATCATGCGAAACGATCCTCA
TCCTGTCTCTTGATCGATCTTTGCAAAAGCCTAGGCCTCCAAAAAAGCCTCCTCACTACTTCTGGAATAG
CTCAGAGGCCGAGGCGGCCTCGGCCTCTGCATAAATAAAAAAAATTAGTCAGCCATGGGGCGGAGAATGG
GCGGAACTGGGCGGAGTTAGGGGCGGGATGGGCGGAGTTAGGGGCGGGACTATGGTTGCTGACTAATTGA
GATGCATGCTTTGCATACTTCTGCCTGCTGGGGAGCCTGGGGACTTTCCACACCTGGTTGCTGACTAATT
GAGATGCATGCTTTGCATACTTCTGCCTGCTGGGGAGCCTGGGGACTTTCCACACCCTAACTGACACACA
TTCCACAGCTGGTTCTTTCCGCCTCAGGACTCTTCCTTTTTCAATAAATCAATCTAAAGTATATATGAGT
AAACTTGGTCTGACAGTTACCAATGCTTAATCAGTGAGGCACCTATCTCAGCGATCTGTCTATTTCGTTC
ATCCATAGTTGCCTGACTCCCCGTCGTGTAGATAACTACGATACGGGAGGGCTTACCATCTGGCCCCAGT
GCTGCAATGATACCGCGAGACCCACGCTCACCGGCTCCAGATTTATCAGCAATAAACCAGCCAGCCGGAA
GGGCCGAGCGCAGAAGTGGTCCTGCAACTTTATCCGCCTCCATCCAGTCTATTAATTGTTGCCGGGAAGC
TAGAGTAAGTAGTTCGCCAGTTAATAGTTTGCGCAACGTTGTTGCCATTGCTACAGGCATCGTGGTGTCA
CGCTCGTCGTTTGGTATGGCTTCATTCAGCTCCGGTTCCCAACGATCAAGGCGAGTTACATGATCCCCCA
TGTTGTGCAAAAAAGCGGTTAGCTCCTTCGGTCCTCCGATCGTTGTCAGAAGTAAGTTGGCCGCAGTGTT
ATCACTCATGGTTATGGCAGCACTGCATAATTCTCTTACTGTCATGCCATCCGTAAGATGCTTTTCTGTG
ACTGGTGAGTACTCAACCAAGTCATTCTGAGAATAGTGTATGCGGCGACCGAGTTGCTCTTGCCCGGCGT
CAATACGGGATAATACCGCGCCACATAGCAGAACTTTAAAAGTGCTCATCATTGGAAAACGTTCTTCGGG
GCGAAAACTCTCAAGGATCTTACCGCTGTTGAGATCCAGTTCGATGTAACCCACTCGTGCACCCAACTGA
TCTTCAGCATCTTTTACTTTCACCAGCGTTTCTGGGTGAGCAAAAACAGGAAGGCAAAATGCCGCAAAAA
AGGGAATAAGGGCGACACGGAAATGTTGAATACTCATACTCTTCCTTTTTCAATATTATTGAAGCATTTA
TCAGGGTTATTGTCTCATGAGCGGATACATATTTGAATGTATTTAGAAAAATAAACAAATAGGGGTTCCG
CGCACATTTCCCCGAAAAGTGCCACCTG
[124 nt withheld, positions 5629-5752]
C
[91 nt withheld, positions 5754-5844]
A
[49 nt withheld, positions 5846-5894]
CCTTTGACGTTGGAGTCCACGTTCTTT
[37 nt withheld, positions 5922-5958]
ACCCTATCTCGGTCTATTCTTTTGATTTATAAGGGATTTTGCCGATTTCGGCCTATTGGTTAAAAAATGA
GCTGATTTAACAAAAATTTAACGCGAATTTTAACAAAATATTAACGCTTACAATTTACGCGCGCGTTGAC
ATTGATTATTGACTAGTTATTAATAGTAATCAATTACGGGGTCATTAGTTCATAGCCCATATATGGAGTT
CCGCGTTACATAACTTACGGTAAATGGCCCGCCTGGCTGACCGCCCAACGACCCCCGCCCATTGACGTCA
ATAATGACGTATGTTCCCATAGTAACGCCAATAGGGACTTTCCATTGACGTCAATGGGTGGAGTATTTAC
GGTAAACTGCCCACTTGGCAGTACATCAAGTGTATCATATGCCAAGTACGCCCCCTATTGACGTCAATGA
CGGTAAATGGCCCGCCTGGCATTATGCCCAGTACATGACCTTATGGGACTTTCCTACTTGGCAGTACATC
TACGTATTAGTCATCGCTATTACCATGGTGATGCGGTTTTGGCAGTACATCAATGGGCGTGGATAGCGGT
TTGACTCACGGGGATTTCCAAGTCTCCACCCCATTGACGTCAATGGGAGTTTGTTTTGGCACCAAAATCA
ACGGGACTTTCCAAAATGTCGTAACAACTCCGCCCCATTGACGCAAATGGGCGGTAGGCGTGTACGGTGG
GAGGTCTATATAAGCAGAGCTCTCTGGCTAACTAGAGAACCCACTGCTTACTGGCTTATCGAAATTAATA
CGACTCACTATAGGGAGACCCAAGCTGGCTAGCGTTTAAACTTAAGCTTGGTACCGAGCTCGGATCCACT
AGTCCAGTGTGGTGGAATTCGGCTTCAC
Features (pLannotate 1.2.2; 17 found; start..end, strand, type, name):
      5..1759    +  CDS            POLG_HCVGL (fragment): Experimental evidence at protein level: Swiss-Prot protein existence level 1. [Protease NS2]: Cysteine protease required for the proteolytic auto-cleavage between the non-structural proteins NS2 and NS3 (By similarity). The N-terminus of NS3 is required for the function of NS2 protease (active region NS2-3) (By similarity). Promotes the initiation of viral particle assembly by mediating the interaction between structural and non-structural proteins (By similarity). From Hepatitis C virus (isolate Glasgow) (HCV).
   1839..2063    +  polyA_signal   bGH poly(A) signal: bovine growth hormone polyadenylation signal
   2067..2085    +  promoter       SV40 promoter (fragment): SV40 enhancer and early promoter
   2195..2783    -  rep_origin     ori: high-copy-number ColE1/pMB1/pBR322/pUC origin of replication
   3005..3021    +  polyA_signal   bGH poly(A) signal (fragment): bovine growth hormone polyadenylation signal
   3112..3159    -  polyA_signal   HSV TK poly(A) signal: herpes simplex virus thymidine kinase polyadenylation signal (Cole and Stacy, 1985)
   3218..3370    -  CDS            ble (fragment): BLE_KLEPN - Experimental evidence at protein level: Swiss-Prot protein existence level 1. Binding protein with a strong affinity to the bleomycin family of antibiotics. Binds to CL990; an antimitotic-antibiotic compound. From Klebsiella pneumoniae.
   3391..4185    -  CDS            NeoR/KanR: aminoglycoside phosphotransferase from Tn5; aph(3')-II (or nptII); confers resistance to neomycin, kanamycin, and G418 (Geneticin®)
   4220..4577    -  promoter       SV40 promoter: SV40 enhancer and early promoter
   4579..4596    -  promoter       AmpR promoter (fragment): bla
   4637..5497    -  CDS            AmpR: β-lactamase; bla; confers resistance to ampicillin, carbenicillin, and related antibiotics
   5498..5602    -  promoter       AmpR promoter: bla
   5629..6057    +  rep_origin     f1 ori (sequence partly withheld): f1 bacteriophage origin of replication; arrow indicates direction of (+) strand synthesis
   6096..6475    +  enhancer       CMV enhancer: human cytomegalovirus immediate early enhancer
   6476..6679    +  promoter       CMV promoter: human cytomegalovirus (CMV) immediate early promoter
   6675..6708    +  LTR            5' LTR (truncated) (fragment): truncated 5' long terminal repeat (LTR) from HIV-1
   6724..6742    +  promoter       T7 promoter: promoter for bacteriophage T7 RNA polymerase
