[The description below was written by a language model from this plasmid's Addgene catalogue record and pLannotate feature annotations shown in this document.]
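Description:
UKNP3.2.2 is a mammalian expression plasmid built on the Invitrogen pCR3 backbone that carries the hepatitis C virus E1E2 envelope glycoprotein genes amplified from patient serum. It belongs to the United Kingdom Nottingham Panel, whose naming scheme encodes genotype, patient number and clone number, so this entry is clone 2 from patient 2 of genotype 3. The roughly 1.75 kb insert is detected by automated annotation as a fragment of the HCV polyprotein. The NS2 protease text attached to that hit is simply the generic description of the matched polyprotein entry and does not describe the content of this insert, which the catalogue gives as E1E2.

The plasmid is circular, so the CMV immediate-early enhancer and promoter annotated at the end of the sequence lie directly upstream of the insert and drive its transcription in mammalian cells, with the bovine growth hormone polyadenylation signal terminating the message. A T7 promoter sits between the CMV promoter and the insert and serves as a sequencing primer site, paired with a bGH reverse primer. A separate SV40 early promoter drives a neomycin/kanamycin phosphotransferase gene with an HSV TK polyadenylation signal, which can provide G418 selection in mammalian cells. In bacteria, the plasmid is maintained at high copy through a ColE1/pUC-type origin with ampicillin selection, and an f1 origin is also present. The short ble, HIV-1 LTR and other fragment hits are probably backbone remnants or annotation artefacts. The depositor and sequencing-derived records differ by only a few nucleotides in length and show the same feature layout.

The associated publication describes a diverse panel of HCV glycoproteins for vaccine research and for assessing resistance to neutralisation by monoclonal antibodies.
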