Addgene plasmid #98247: UKNP3.2.2
Purpose: Expression of HCV E1E2 genes cloned from patient serum. United Kingdom Nottingham Panel x.xx.xx (genotype.patient number.clone number)
Depositing lab: Jonathan Ball. Publication: A Diverse Panel of Hepatitis C Virus Glycoproteins for Use in Vaccine Research Reveals Extremes of Monoclonal Antibody Neutralization Resistance. Urbanowicz RA, McClure CP, Brown RJ, Tsoleridis T, Persson MA, Krey T, Irving WL, Ball JK, Tarr AW. J Virol. 2015 Dec 23;90(7):3288-301. doi: 10.1128/JVI.02700-15. PubMed 26699643.
Backbone
  Vector backbone: pCR3
  Backbone manufacturer: Invitrogen
  Vector type: Mammalian Expression
Growth in bacteria
  Bacterial resistance: Ampicillin, 100 μg/mL
  Growth temperature: 37°C
  Growth strain: DH5alpha
  Copy number: High Copy
Gene/Insert
  Gene/Insert name: HCV E1E2 (alt name: UKNP3.2.2)
  Species: Hepatitis C virus
  Insert size (bp): 1752
  GenBank ID: KU285219.1
  Cloning method: Unknown
  Sequencing primers: 5′ T7F; 3′ bGHR
Terms and licenses: Academic/Nonprofit Terms; Industry Terms: Not Available to Industry
How to cite: UKNP3.2.2 was a gift from Jonathan Ball (Addgene plasmid # 98247 ; http://n2t.net/addgene:98247 ; RRID:Addgene_98247)
